>Addgene plasmid #118312 | GFP-Epac1 CAAX | addgene full sequence | sequence record 227089 | Addgene NGS Result
TTGACCGACAATTGCATGAAGAATCTGCTTAGGGTTAGGCGTTTTGCGCTGCTTCGCGATGTACGGGCCA
GATATACGCGTTGACATTGATTATTGACTAGTTATTAATAGTAATCAATTACGGGGTCATTAGTTCATAG
CCCATATATGGAGTTCCGCGTTACATAACTTACGGTAAATGGCCCGCCTGGCTGACCGCCCAACGACCCC
CGCCCATTGACGTCAATAATGACGTATGTTCCCATAGTAACGCCAATAGGGACTTTCCATTGACGTCAAT
GGGTGGAGTATTTACGGTAAACTGCCCACTTGGCAGTACATCAAGTGTATCATATGCCAAGTACGCCCCC
TATTGACGTCAATGACGGTAAATGGCCCGCCTGGCATTATGCCCAGTACATGACCTTATGGGACTTTCCT
ACTTGGCAGTACATCTACGTATTAGTCATCGCTATTACCATGGTGATGCGGTTTTGGCAGTACATCAATG
GGCGTGGATAGCGGTTTGACTCACGGGGATTTCCAAGTCTCCACCCCATTGACGTCAATGGGAGTTTGTT
TTGGCACCAAAATCAACGGGACTTTCCAAAATGTCGTAACAACTCCGCCCCATTGACGCAAATGGGCGGT
AGGCGTGTACGGTGGGAGGTCTATATAAGCAGAGCTCTCTGGCTAACTAGAGAACCCACTGCTTACTGGC
TTATCGAAATTAATACGACTCACTATAGGGAGACCCAAGCTTGGTACCGAGCTCGGATCCACCATGGTGA
GCAAGGGCGAGGAGCTGTTCACCGGGGTGGTGCCCATCCTGGTCGAGCTGGACGGCGACGTAAACGGCCA
CAAGTTCAGCGTGTCCGGCGAGGGCGAGGGCGATGCCACCTACGGCAAGCTGACCCTGAAGTTCATCTGC
ACCACCGGCAAGCTGCCCGTGCCCTGGCCCACCCTCGTGACCACCCTGACCTACGGCGTGCAGTGCTTCA
GCCGCTACCCCGACCACATGAAGCAGCACGACTTCTTCAAGTCCGCCATGCCCGAAGGCTACGTCCAGGA
GCGCACCATCTTCTTCAAGGACGACGGCAACTACAAGACCCGCGCCGAGGTGAAGTTCGAGGGCGACACC
CTGGTGAACCGCATCGAGCTGAAGGGCATCGACTTCAAGGAGGACGGCAACATCCTGGGGCACAAGCTGG
AGTACAACTACAACAGCCACAACGTCTATATCATGGCCGACAAGCAGAAGAACGGCATCAAGGTGAACTT
CAAGATCCGCCACAACATCGAGGACGGCAGCGTGCAGCTCGCCGACCACTACCAGCAGAACACCCCCATC
GGCGACGGCCCCGTGCTGCTGCCCGACAACCACTACCTGAGCACCCAGTCCGCCCTGAGCAAAGACCCCA
ACGAGAAGCGCGATCACATGGTCCTGCTGGAGTTCGTGACCGCCGCCGGGATCACTCTCGGCATGGACGA
GCTGTACAAGGGGAATTCAATGGTGTTGAGAAGGATGCACCGGCCCCGAAGCTGCTCCTACCAGCTGCTG
CTGGAGCACCAGCGTCCGAGCTGCATCCAGGGGCTGCGCTGGACACCACTCACCAACAGCGAGGAGTCCC
TGGATTTCAGCGAGAGCCTGGAGCAGGCCTCCACAGAGCGGGTGCTCAGGGCTGGGAGGCAGCTGCATCG
GCATCTGCTGGCCACCTGCCCAAACCTCACCCGAGACCGGAAGTACCACCTTAGGCTCTATCGGCAGTGC
TGCTCTGGCCGGGAGCTGGTGGATGGGATCTTGGCCCTGGGACTTGGGGTCCATTCCCGGAGCCAAGTTG
TGGGAATCTGCCAGGTGCTGCTGGATGAAGGTGCCCTCTGCCATGTGAAACACGACTGGGCCTTCCAGGA
CCGAGATGCCCAATTCTACCGGTTCCCCGGGCCCGAGCCCGAGCCCGTGGGAACTCATGAGATGGAGGAG
GAGTTGGCCGAAGCTGTGGCCCTGCTCTCCCAGCGGGGGCCTGACGCCCTGCTCACTGTGGCACTTCGAA
AGCCCCCAGGTCAGCGCACGGATGAAGAGCTGGACCTCATCTTTGAGGAGCTGCTGCACATCAAGGCTGT
GGCCCACCTCTCCAACTCGGTGAAGCGAGAATTAGCGGCTGTTCTGCTCTTTGAACCACACAGCAAGGCA
GGGACCGTGTTGTTCAGCCAGGGGGACAAGGGCACTTCGTGGTACATTATCTGGAAGGGATCTGTCAACG
TGGTGACCCATGGCAAGGGGCTGGTGACCACCCTGCATGAGGGAGATGATTTTGGACAGCTGGCTCTGGT
GAATGATGCACCCCGGGCAGCCACCATCATCCTGCGAGAAGACAACTGTCATTTCCTGCGTGTGGACAAG
CAGGACTTCAACCGTATCATCAAGGATGTGGAGGCAAAGACCATGCGGCTGGAAGAACATGGCAAAGTGG
TGCTGGTGCTGGAGAGAGCCTCTCAGGGCGCCGGCCCTTCCCGACCCCCAACCCCAGGCAGGAACCGGTA
TACAGTGATGTCTGGCACCCCAGAGAAGATCCTAGAGCTTCTGTTGGAGGCCATGGGACCAGATTCCAGT
GCTCATGACCCAACAGAGACATTCCTCAGCGACTTCCTCCTGACCCACAGGGTCTTCATGCCCAGCGCCC
AACTCTGCGCTGCCCTTCTGCACCACTTCCATGTGGAGCCTGCGGGTGGCAGCGAGCAGGAGCGCAGCAC
CTACGTCTGCAACAAGAGGCAGCAGATCTTGCGGCTGGTCAGCCAGTGGGTGGCCCTGTATGGCTCCATG
CTCCACACTGACCCTGTGGCCACCAGCTTCCTCCAGAAACTCTCAGACCTGGTGGGCAGGGACACCCGAC
TCAGCAACCTGCTGAGGGAGCAGTGGCCAGAGAGGCGGCGATGCCACAGGTTGGAGAATGGCTGTGGGAA
TGCATCTCCTCAGATGAAGGCCCGGAACTTGCCTGTTTGGCTCCCCAACCAGGACGAGCCCCTTCCTGGC
AGCAGCTGTGCCATCCAAGTTGGGGATAAAGTCCCCTATGACATCTGCCGGCCAGACCACTCAGTGTTGA
CCCTGCAGCTGCCTGTGACAGCCTCCGTGAGAGAGGTGATGGCAGCGTTGGCCCAGGAGGATGGCTGGAC
CAAGGGGCAGGTGCTGGTGAAGGTCAATTCTGCAGGTGATGCCATTGGCCTGCAGCCAGATGCCCGTGGT
GTGGCCACATCTCTGGGGCTCAATGAGCGTCTCTTTGTTGTCAACCCACAGGAAGCGCATGAGCTGATCC
CACACCCTGACCAGCTGGGGCCCACTGTGGGCTCTGCTGAGGGGCTGGACCTGGTGAGTGCCAAGGACCT
GGCAGGCCAGCTGACGGACCACGACTGGAGCCTCTTCAACAGTATCCACCAGGTGGAGCTGATCCACTAT
GTGCTGGGCCCCCAGCATCTGCGGGATGTCACCACCGCCAACCTGGAGCGCTTCATGCGCCGCTTCAATG
AGCTGCAGTACTGGGTGGCCACCGAGCTGTGTCTCTGCCCCGTGCCCGGCCCCCGGGCCCAGCTGCTCAG
GAAGTTCATTAAGCTGGCGGCCCACCTCAAGGAGCAGAAGAATCTCAATTCCTTCTTTGCCGTCATGTTT
GGCCTCAGCAACTCGGCCATCAGCCGCCTAGCCCACACCTGGGAGCGGCTGCCCCACAAAGTCCGGAAGC
TGTACTCCGCCCTCGAGAGGCTGCTGGATCCCTCATGGAACCACCGGGTATACCGACTGGCCCTCGCCAA
GCTCTCCCCTCCTGTCATCCCCTTCATGCCCCTTCTTCTCAAAGACATGACCTTCATTCATGAGGGAAAC
CACACACTAGTGGAGAATCTCATCAACTTTGAGAAGATGAGAATGATGGCCAGAGCCGCGCGGATGCTGC
ACCACTGCCGAAGCCACAACCCTGTGCCTCTCTCACCACTCAGAAGCCGAGTTTCCCACCTCCACGAGGA
CAGCCAGGTGGCGAGGATTTCCACATGCTCGGAGCAGTCCCTGAGCACCCGGAGTCCAGCCAGCACCTGG
GCTTATGTCCAGCAGCTGAAGGTCATTGACAACCAGCGGGAACTCTCCCGCCTCTCCCGAGAGCTGGAGC
CAGTCGAGAAGATGAGCAAAGATGGTAAAAAGAAGAAAAAGAAGTCAAAGACAAAGTGTGTAATTATGTA
ATCTAGAGGGCCCTATTCTATAGTGTCACCTAAATGCTAGAGCTCGCTGATCAGCCTCGACTGTGCCTTC
TAGTTGCCAGCCATCTGTTGTTTGCCCCTCCCCCGTGCCTTCCTTGACCCTGGAAGGTGCCACTCCCACT
GTCCTTTCCTAATAAAATGAGGAAATTGCATCGCATTGTCTGAGTAGGTGTCATTCTATTCTGGGGGGTG
GGGTGGGGCAGGACAGCAAGGGGGAGGATTGGGAAGACAATAGCAGGCATGCTGGGGATGCGGTGGGCTC
TATGGCTTCTGAGGCGGAAAGAACCAGCTGGGGCTCTAGGGGGTATCCCC
[124 nt withheld, positions 4531-4654]
C
[91 nt withheld, positions 4656-4746]
A
[49 nt withheld, positions 4748-4796]
CCTTTGACGTTGGAGTCCACGTTCTTT
[37 nt withheld, positions 4824-4860]
ACCCTATCTCGGTCTATTCTTTTGATTTATAAGGGATTTTGCCGATTTCGGCCTATTGGTTAAAAAATGA
GCTGATTTAACAAAAATTTAACGCGAATTAATTCTGTGGAATGTGTGTCAGTTAGGGTGTGGAAAGTCCC
CAGGCTCCCCAGCAGGCAGAAGTATGCAAAGCATGCATCTCAATTAGTCAGCAACCAGGTGTGGAAAGTC
CCCAGGCTCCCCAGCAGGCAGAAGTATGCAAAGCATGCATCTCAATTAGTCAGCAACCATAGTCCCGCCC
CTAACTCCGCCCATCCCGCCCCTAACTCCGCCCAGTTCCGCCCATTCTCCGCCCCATGGCTGACTAATTT
TTTTTATTTATGCAGAGGCCGAGGCCGCCTCTGCCTCTGAGCTATTCCAGAAGTAGTGAGGAGGCTTTTT
TGGAGGCCTAGGCTTTTGCAAAAAGCTCCCGGGAGCTTGTATATCCATTTTCGGATCTGATCAAGAGACA
GGATGAGGATCGTTTCGCATGATTGAACAAGATGGATTGCACGCAGGTTCTCCGGCCGCTTGGGTGGAGA
GGCTATTCGGCTATGACTGGGCACAACAGACAATCGGCTGCTCTGATGCCGCCGTGTTCCGGCTGTCAGC
GCAGGGGCGCCCGGTTCTTTTTGTCAAGACCGACCTGTCCGGTGCCCTGAATGAACTGCAGGACGAGGCA
GCGCGGCTATCGTGGCTGGCCACGACGGGCGTTCCTTGCGCAGCTGTGCTCGACGTTGTCACTGAAGCGG
GAAGGGACTGGCTGCTATTGGGCGAAGTGCCGGGGCAGGATCTCCTGTCATCTCACCTTGCTCCTGCCGA
GAAAGTATCCATCATGGCTGATGCAATGCGGCGGCTGCATACGCTTGATCCGGCTACCTGCCCATTCGAC
CACCAAGCGAAACATCGCATCGAGCGAGCACGTACTCGGATGGAAGCCGGTCTTGTCGATCAGGATGATC
TGGACGAAGAGCATCAGGGGCTCGCGCCAGCCGAACTGTTCGCCAGGCTCAAGGCGCGCATGCCCGACGG
CGAGGATCTCGTCGTGACCCATGGCGATGCCTGCTTGCCGAATATCATGGTGGAAAATGGCCGCTTTTCT
GGATTCATCGACTGTGGCCGGCTGGGTGTGGCGGACCGCTATCAGGACATAGCGTTGGCTACCCGTGATA
TTGCTGAAGAGCTTGGCGGCGAATGGGCTGACCGCTTCCTCGTGCTTTACGGTATCGCCGCTCCCGATTC
GCAGCGCATCGCCTTCTATCGCCTTCTTGACGAGTTCTTCTGAGCGGGACTCTGGGGTTCGAAATGACCG
ACCAAGCGACGCCCAACCTGCCATCACGAGATTTCGATTCCACCGCCGCCTTCTATGAAAGGTTGGGCTT
CGGAATCGTTTTCCGGGACGCCGGCTGGATGATCCTCCAGCGCGGGGATCTCATGCTGGAGTTCTTCGCC
CACCCCAACTTGTTTATTGCAGCTTATAATGGTTACAAATAAAGCAATAGCATCACAAATTTCACAAATA
AAGCATTTTTTTCACTGCATTCTAGTTGTGGTTTGTCCAAACTCATCAATGTATCTTATCATGTCTGTAT
ACCGTCGACCTCTAGCTAGAGCTTGGCGTAATCATGGTCATAGCTGTTTCCTGTGTGAAATTGTTATCCG
CTCACAATTCCACACAACATACGAGCCGGAAGCATAAAGTGTAAAGCCTGGGGTGCCTAATGAGTGAGCT
AACTCACATTAATTGCGTTGCGCTCACTGCCCGCTTTCCAGTCGGGAAACCTGTCGTGCCAGCTGCATTA
ATGAATCGGCCAACGCGCGGGGAGAGGCGGTTTGCGTATTGGGCGCTCTTCCGCTTCCTCGCTCACTGAC
TCGCTGCGCTCGGTCGTTCGGCTGCGGCGAGCGGTATCAGCTCACTCAAAGGCGGTAATACGGTTATCCA
CAGAATCAGGGGATAACGCAGGAAAGAACATGTGAGCAAAAGGCCAGCAAAAGGCCAGGAACCGTAAAAA
GGCCGCGTTGCTGGCGTTTTTCCATAGGCTCCGCCCCCCTGACGAGCATCACAAAAATCGACGCTCAAGT
CAGAGGTGGCGAAACCCGACAGGACTATAAAGATACCAGGCGTTTCCCCCTGGAAGCTCCCTCGTGCGCT
CTCCTGTTCCGACCCTGCCGCTTACCGGATACCTGTCCGCCTTTCTCCCTTCGGGAAGCGTGGCGCTTTC
TCATAGCTCACGCTGTAGGTATCTCAGTTCGGTGTAGGTCGTTCGCTCCAAGCTGGGCTGTGTGCACGAA
CCCCCCGTTCAGCCCGACCGCTGCGCCTTATCCGGTAACTATCGTCTTGAGTCCAACCCGGTAAGACACG
ACTTATCGCCACTGGCAGCAGCCACTGGTAACAGGATTAGCAGAGCGAGGTATGTAGGCGGTGCTACAGA
GTTCTTGAAGTGGTGGCCTAACTACGGCTACACTAGAAGAACAGTATTTGGTATCTGCGCTCTGCTGAAG
CCAGTTACCTTCGGAAAAAGAGTTGGTAGCTCTTGATCCGGCAAACAAACCACCGCTGGTAGCGGTGGTT
TTTTTGTTTGCAAGCAGCAGATTACGCGCAGAAAAAAAGGATCTCAAGAAGATCCTTTGATCTTTTCTAC
GGGGTCTGACGCTCAGTGGAACGAAAACTCACGTTAAGGGATTTTGGTCATGAGATTATCAAAAAGGATC
TTCACCTAGATCCTTTTAAATTAAAAATGAAGTTTTAAATCAATCTAAAGTATATATGAGTAAACTTGGT
CTGACAGTTACCAATGCTTAATCAGTGAGGCACCTATCTCAGCGATCTGTCTATTTCGTTCATCCATAGT
TGCCTGACTCCCCGTCGTGTAGATAACTACGATACGGGAGGGCTTACCATCTGGCCCCAGTGCTGCAATG
ATACCGCGAGACCCACGCTCACCGGCTCCAGATTTATCAGCAATAAACCAGCCAGCCGGAAGGGCCGAGC
GCAGAAGTGGTCCTGCAACTTTATCCGCCTCCATCCAGTCTATTAATTGTTGCCGGGAAGCTAGAGTAAG
TAGTTCGCCAGTTAATAGTTTGCGCAACGTTGTTGCCATTGCTACAGGCATCGTGGTGTCACGCTCGTCG
TTTGGTATGGCTTCATTCAGCTCCGGTTCCCAACGATCAAGGCGAGTTACATGATCCCCCATGTTGTGCA
AAAAAGCGGTTAGCTCCTTCGGTCCTCCGATCGTTGTCAGAAGTAAGTTGGCCGCAGTGTTATCACTCAT
GGTTATGGCAGCACTGCATAATTCTCTTACTGTCATGCCATCCGTAAGATGCTTTTCTGTGACTGGTGAG
TACTCAACCAAGTCATTCTGAGAATAGTGTATGCGGCGACCGAGTTGCTCTTGCCCGGCGTCAATACGGG
ATAATACCGCGCCACATAGCAGAACTTTAAAAGTGCTCATCATTGGAAAACGTTCTTCGGGGCGAAAACT
CTCAAGGATCTTACCGCTGTTGAGATCCAGTTCGATGTAACCCACTCGTGCACCCAACTGATCTTCAGCA
TCTTTTACTTTCACCAGCGTTTCTGGGTGAGCAAAAACAGGAAGGCAAAATGCCGCAAAAAAGGGAATAA
GGGCGACACGGAAATGTTGAATACTCATACTCTTCCTTTTTCAATATTATTGAAGCATTTATCAGGGTTA
TTGTCTCATGAGCGGATACATATTTGAATGTATTTAGAAAAATAAACAAATAGGGGTTCCGCGCACATTT
CCCCGAAAAGTGCCACCTGACGTCGACGGATCGGGAGATCTCCCGATCCCCTATGGTGCACTCTCAGTAC
AATCTGCTCTGATGCCGCATAGTTAAGCCAGTATCTGCTCCCTGCTTGTGTGTTGGAGGTCGCTGAGTAG
TGCGCGAGCAAAATTTAAGCTACAACAAGGCAAGGC
Features (pLannotate 1.2.2; 23 found; start..end, strand, type, name):
     83..462     +  enhancer       CMV enhancer: human cytomegalovirus immediate early enhancer
    463..666     +  promoter       CMV promoter: human cytomegalovirus (CMV) immediate early promoter
    662..695     +  LTR            5' LTR (truncated) (fragment): truncated 5' long terminal repeat (LTR) from HIV-1
    711..729     +  promoter       T7 promoter: promoter for bacteriophage T7 RNA polymerase
    764..1480    +  CDS            EGFP: EGFP is a basic (constitutively fluorescent) green fluorescent protein published in 1996, derived from Aequorea victoria. It is reported to be a rapidly-maturing weak dimer with moderate acid sensitivity.
   1490..4132    +  CDS            RAPGEF3: RPGF3_HUMAN - Also known as CGEF1, EPAC, EPAC1. Experimental evidence at protein level: Swiss-Prot protein existence level 1. Guanine nucleotide exchange factor (GEF) for RAP1A and RAP2A small GTPases that is activated by binding cAMP. Through simultaneous binding of PDE3B to RAPGEF3 and PIK3R6 is assembled in a signaling complex in which it activates the PI3K gamma complex and which is involved in angiogenesis. Plays a role in the modulation of the cAMP- induced dynamic control of endothelial barrier function through a pathway that is independent on Rho-mediated signaling. Required for the ac
   4139..4201    +  CDS            K-Ras (fragment): human small GTPase proto-oncoprotein
   4217..4235    -  promoter       SP6 promoter: promoter for bacteriophage SP6 RNA polymerase
   4261..4485    +  polyA_signal   bGH poly(A) signal: bovine growth hormone polyadenylation signal
   4489..4510    +  promoter       SV40 promoter (fragment): SV40 enhancer and early promoter
   4531..4959    +  rep_origin     f1 ori (sequence partly withheld): f1 bacteriophage origin of replication; arrow indicates direction of (+) strand synthesis
   4973..5302    +  promoter       SV40 promoter: SV40 enhancer and early promoter
   5369..6160    +  CDS            neo: KKA2_KLEPN - Also known as kan, nptII. Experimental evidence at protein level: Swiss-Prot protein existence level 1. Resistance to kanamycin, neomycin, paromomycin, ribostamycin, butirosin and gentamicin B. From Klebsiella pneumoniae.
   6184..6342    +  CDS            ble (fragment): BLE_KLEPN - Experimental evidence at protein level: Swiss-Prot protein existence level 1. Binding protein with a strong affinity to the bleomycin family of antibiotics. Binds to CL990; an antimitotic-antibiotic compound. From Klebsiella pneumoniae.
   6337..6458    +  polyA_signal   SV40 poly(A) signal: SV40 polyadenylation signal
   6531..6547    -  protein_bind   lac operator: The lac repressor binds to the lac operator to inhibit transcription in E. coli. This inhibition can be relieved by adding lactose or isopropyl-β-D-thiogalactopyranoside (IPTG). lac repressor encoded by lacI
   6555..6585    -  promoter       lac promoter: promoter for the E. coli lac operon
   6600..6621    -  protein_bind   CAP binding site: CAP binding activates transcription in the presence of cAMP. E. coli catabolite activator protein
   6634..6726    -  CDS            lacI (fragment): lac repressor; lacI; The lac repressor binds to the lac operator to inhibit transcription in E. coli. This inhibition can be relieved by adding lactose or isopropyl-β-D-thiogalactopyranoside (IPTG).
   6909..7497    -  rep_origin     ori: high-copy-number ColE1/pMB1/pBR322/pUC origin of replication
   7668..8528    -  CDS            AmpR: β-lactamase; bla; confers resistance to ampicillin, carbenicillin, and related antibiotics
   8529..8633    -  promoter       AmpR promoter: bla
   8692..8744    -  misc_feature   bom (fragment): basis of mobility region from pBR322
