[The description below was written by a language model from this plasmid's Addgene catalogue record and pLannotate feature annotations shown in this document.]
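Description:
GFP-Epac1 CAAX is a mammalian expression plasmid built on the pcDNA3 backbone that drives production of human Epac1 (RAPGEF3), the cAMP-activated guanine nucleotide exchange factor for Rap small GTPases, as a fluorescent, membrane-targeted fusion protein. In bacteria the 8.8 kb plasmid is maintained at high copy through a ColE1/pUC-type origin and selected with ampicillin via the β-lactamase gene. An f1 origin is also present. For mammalian cells, the backbone carries a neomycin phosphotransferase cassette under the SV40 early promoter with an SV40 polyadenylation signal, which would permit G418 selection of stable transfectants.

The expression cassette consists of the CMV immediate early enhancer and promoter, followed by an EGFP coding sequence fused at the N terminus of the Epac1 open reading frame, and terminated by the bovine growth hormone polyadenylation signal. Immediately downstream of Epac1 is a short K-Ras fragment, recorded as the C-terminal 20 amino acids of KiRas. This region contains the CAAX prenylation motif, so appending it is expected to anchor the fusion at cellular membranes rather than leaving Epac1 at its native location. T7 and SP6 promoters flank the insert, as is standard for pcDNA3. The insert was cloned between EcoRI and XbaI sites. Small annotated fragments such as the truncated HIV-1 LTR, ble and lacI matches appear to be backbone remnants or partial homology hits rather than functional parts.

The stated purpose is expression of human Epac1. The associated publication concerns how the mode of Rap1 activation affects cAMP-dependent ERK signalling, which is consistent with using this construct to test the effect of relocating Epac1, with GFP allowing its localisation to be visualised.
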