Addgene plasmid #118312: GFP-Epac1 CAAX
Purpose: Expression of human Epac1
Depositing lab: Philip Stork. Depositing organization: Oregon Health & Science University. Publication: Rap1-mediated activation of extracellular signal-regulated kinases by cyclic AMP is dependent on the mode of Rap1 activation. Wang Z, Dillon TJ, Pokala V, Mishra S, Labudda K, Hunter B, Stork PJ. Mol Cell Biol. 2006 Mar;26(6):2130-45. doi: 10.1128/MCB.26.6.2130-2145.2006. PubMed 16507992.
Backbone
  Vector backbone: pcDNA3
  Backbone manufacturer: invitrogen
  Vector type: Mammalian Expression
Growth in bacteria
  Bacterial resistance: Ampicillin, 100 μg/mL
  Growth temperature: 37°C
  Growth strain: DH5alpha
  Copy number: High Copy
Gene/Insert
  Gene/Insert name: Epac1 CAAX
  Species: H. sapiens (human)
  Insert size (bp): 2646
  Mutation: C-terminal 20aa of KiRas
  Entrez Gene: RAPGEF3 (a.k.a. CAMP-GEFI, EPAC, EPAC1, HSU79275, bcm910)
  Promoter: CMV
  Tag / fusion protein: GFP (N terminal on backbone)
  Cloning method: Restriction Enzyme; 5′ cloning site EcoRI (unknown if destroyed); 3′ cloning site XbaI (unknown if destroyed)
  Sequencing primers: 5′ EGFP-C; 3′ BGH
Resource information
  A portion of this plasmid was derived from a plasmid made by: human Epac1 was obtained from Johannes Bos (Utrecht University)
Terms and licenses: Academic/Nonprofit Terms; Industry Terms: Not Available to Industry
How to cite: GFP-Epac1 CAAX was a gift from Philip Stork (Addgene plasmid # 118312 ; http://n2t.net/addgene:118312 ; RRID:Addgene_118312)
