>Addgene plasmid #118312 | GFP-Epac1 CAAX | depositor partial sequence | sequence record 223440 | EGFP-C; till Epac1 978bp
GGGGGGTCTCTCGGCATGGACGAGCTGTACAAGGGGAATTCAATGGTGTTGAGAAGGATGCACCGGCCCC
GAAGCTGCTCCTACCAGCTGCTGCTGGAGCACCAGCGTCCGAGCTGCATCCAGGGGCTGCGCTGGACACC
ACTCACCAACAGCGAGGAGTCCCTGGATTTCAGCGAGAGCCTGGAGCAGGCCTCCACAGAGCGGGTGCTC
AGGGCTGGGAGGCAGCTGCATCGGCATCTGCTGGCCACCTGCCCAAACCTCACCCGAGACCGGAAGTACC
ACCTTAGGCTCTATCGGCAGTGCTGCTCTGGCCGGGAGCTGGTGGATGGGATCTTGGCCCTGGGACTTGG
GGTCCATTCCCGGAGCCAAGTTGTGGGAATCTGCCAGGTGCTGCTGGATGAAGGTGCCCTCTGCCATGTG
AAACACGACTGGGCCTTCCAGGACCGAGATGCCCAATTCTACCGGTTCCCCGGGCCCGAGCCCGAGCCCG
TGGGAACTCATGAGATGGAGGAGGAGTTGGCCGAAGCTGTGGCCCTGCTCTCCCAGCGGGGGCCTGACGC
CCTGCTCACTGTGGCACTTCGAAAGCCCCCAGGTCAGCGCACGGATGAAGAGCTGGACCTCATCTTTGAG
GAGCTGCTGCACATCAAGGCTGTGGCCCACCTCTCCAACTCGGTGAAGCGAGAATTAGCGGCTGTTCTGC
TCTTTGAACCACACAGCAAGGCAGGGACCGTGTTGTTCAGCCAGGGGGACAAGGGCACTTCGTGGTACAT
TATCTGGAAGGGATCTGTCAACGTGGTGACCCATGGCAAGGGGCTGGTGACCACCCTGCATGAGGGAGAT
GATTTTGGACAGCTGGCTCTGGTGAATGATGCACCCCGGGCAGCCACCATCATCCTGCGAGAAGACAACT
GTCATTTCCTGCGTGTGGACAAGCAGGACTTCAACCGTATCATCAAGGATGTGGAGGCAAAGACCATGCG
GCTGGAAGAACATGGCAAAGTGGTGCTGGTGCTGGAGAGA
